Addgene plasmid #104334: pRS52
Purpose: Expresses sfGFP from the OmpR regulated PompF promoter.
Depositing lab: Jeffrey Tabor. Depositing organization: Rice University. Publication: Phosphatase activity tunes two-component system sensor detection threshold. Landry BP, Palanki R, Dyulgyarov N, Hartsough LA, Tabor JJ. Nat Commun. 2018 Apr 12;9(1):1433. doi: 10.1038/s41467-018-03929-y. PubMed 29650958.
Backbone
  Vector backbone: pSC101*
  Vector type: Bacterial Expression
Growth in bacteria
  Bacterial resistance: Ampicillin, 100 μg/mL
  Growth temperature: 37°C
  Growth strain: NEB10b
  Copy number: Low Copy
Gene/Insert
  Gene/Insert name: superfolder GFP (alt name: sfGFP)
  Species: Synthetic
  Insert size (bp): 717
  Promoter: PompF
  Cloning method: Restriction Enzyme; 5′ cloning site BsaI (destroyed during cloning); 3′ cloning site BsaI (destroyed during cloning)
  Sequencing primers: 5′ tgccacctgacgtctaagaa
Terms and licenses: Academic/Nonprofit Terms; Industry Terms: Not Available to Industry
How to cite: pRS52 was a gift from Jeffrey Tabor (Addgene plasmid # 104334 ; http://n2t.net/addgene:104334 ; RRID:Addgene_104334)
