[The description below was written by a language model from this plasmid's Addgene catalogue record and pLannotate feature annotations shown in this document.]
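Description:
pRS52 is a low-copy bacterial expression plasmid built on a pSC101* backbone and designed as a transcriptional reporter for OmpR activity in E. coli. Replication depends on the pSC101 origin together with the plasmid-encoded Rep101 (RepA) initiator protein, both of which are annotated in the roughly 4.3 kb sequence. Selection is by ampicillin, through a β-lactamase gene driven by its own bla promoter and followed by the phage lambda t0 terminator.

The payload is a synthetic superfolder GFP coding sequence, a GFP variant noted for robust folding. According to the catalogue entry it is placed under the control of PompF, the OmpR-regulated promoter. The promoter itself was not picked up by the automated annotation, but an unannotated stretch lies immediately upstream of the sfGFP open reading frame, where it would be expected. The insert was assembled using BsaI sites that were destroyed during cloning. The reporter is closed off by tandem rrnB T1 and T7Te terminators. A putative bacterial terminator sits upstream of the cassette and a his operon terminator lies beyond it, an arrangement that would insulate the reporter from read-through transcription from the resistance and replication genes.

Because PompF responds to the response regulator OmpR, sfGFP fluorescence gives a readout of signalling through the cognate two-component pathway. The associated work concerns how sensor kinase phosphatase activity tunes the detection threshold of two-component systems, so pRS52 presumably serves as the output module in such measurements. No sensor or regulator gene is annotated on this plasmid, so these components must be supplied by the host or by companion plasmids.
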