Features (pLannotate 1.2.2; 10 found; start..end, strand, type, name):
      1..58      +  terminator     his operon terminator: This putative transcriptin terminator from the E. coli his operon has a 2-bp deletion introduced during synthesis. Its efficiency has not been determined.
    361..1311    -  CDS            Rep101: RepA protein needed for replication with the pSC101 origin; rep101
   1359..1581    -  rep_origin     pSC101 ori: low-copy replication origin that requires the Rep101 protein
   2073..2167    -  terminator     lambda t0 terminator: transcription terminator from phage lambda
   2197..3057    -  CDS            AmpR: β-lactamase; bla; confers resistance to ampicillin, carbenicillin, and related antibiotics
   3058..3162    -  promoter       AmpR promoter: bla
   3249..3292    -  terminator     bacterial terminator: putative bacterial transcription terminator
   3441..4154    +  CDS            superfolder GFP: GFP variant that folds robustly even when fused to poorly folded proteins (Pédelacq et al., 2006)
   4175..4246    +  terminator     rrnB T1 terminator: transcription terminator T1 from the E. coli rrnB gene
   4262..4289    +  terminator     T7Te terminator: phage T7 early transcription terminator
>Addgene plasmid #104334 | pRS52 | depositor full sequence | sequence record 197581 | pRS52 sequence 4295 bps
TCCGGCAAAAAAGGGCAAGGTGTCACCACCCTGCCCTTTTTCTTTAAAACCGAAAAGATTACTTCGCGTT
ATGCAGGCTTCCTCGCTCACTGACTCGCTGCGCTCGGTCGTTCGGCTGCGGCGAGCGGTATCAGCTCACT
CAAAGGCGGTAATCTCGAGGTTACATTGTCGATCTGTTCATGGTGAACAGCTTTAAATGCACCAAAAACT
CGTAAAAGCTCTGATGTATCTATCTTTTTTACACCGTTTTCATCTGTGCATATGGACAGTTTTCCCTTTG
ATATCTAACGGTGAACAGTTGTTCTACTTTTGTTTGTTAGTCTTGATGCTTCACTGATAGATACAAGAGC
CATAAGAACCTCAGATCCTTCCGTATTTAGCCAGTATGTTCTCTAGTGTGGTTCGTTGTTTTTGCGTGAG
CCATGAGAACGAACCATTGAGATCATGCTTACTTTGCATGTCACTCAAAAATTTTGCCTCAAAACTGGTG
AGCTGAATTTTTGCAGTTAAAGCATCGTGTAGTGTTTTTCTTAGTCCGTTACGTAGGTAGGAATCTGATG
TAATGGTTGTTGGTATTTTGTCACCATTCATTTTTATCTGGTTGTTCTCAAGTTCGGTTACGAGATCCAT
TTGTCTATCTAGTTCAACTTGGAAAATCAACGTATCAGTCGGGCGGCCTCGCTTATCAACCACCAATTTC
ATATTGCTGTAAGTGTTTAAATCTTTACTTATTGGTTTCAAAACCCATTGGTTAAGCCTTTTAAACTCAT
GGTAGTTATTTTCAAGCATTAACATGAACTTAAATTCATCAAGGCTAATCTCTATATTTGCCTTGTGAGT
TTTCTTTTGTGTTAGTTCTTTTAATAACCACTCATAAATCCTCATAGAGTATTTGTTTTCAAAAGACTTA
ACATGTTCCAGATTATATTTTATGAATTTTTTTAACTGGAAAAGATAAGGCAATATCTCTTCACTAAAAA
CTAATTCTAATTTTTCGCTTGAGAACTTGGCATAGTTTGTCCACTGGAAAATCTCAAAGCCTTTAACCAA
AGGATTCCTGATTTCCACAGTTCTCGTCATCAGCTCTCTGGTTGCTTTAGCTAATACACCATAAGCATTT
TCCCTACTGATGTTCATCATCTGAGCGTATTGGTTATAAGTGAACGATACCGTCCGTTCTTTCCTTGTAG
GGTTTTCAATCGTGGGGTTGAGTAGTGCCACACAGCATAAAATTAGCTTGGTTTCATGCTCCGTTAAGTC
ATAGCGACTAATCGCTAGTTCATTTGCTTTGAAAACAACTAATTCAGACATACATCTCAATTGGTCTAGG
TGATTTTAATCACTATACCAATTGAGATGGGCTAGTCAATGATAATTACATGTCCTTTTCCTTTGAGTTG
TGGGTATCTGTAAATTCTGCTAGACCTTTGCTGGAAAACTTGTAAATTCTGCTAGACCCTCTGTAAATTC
CGCTAGACCTTTGTGTGTTTTTTTTGTTTATATTCAAGTGGTTATAATTTATAGAATAAAGAAAGAATAA
AAAAAGATAAAAAGAATAGATCCCAGCCCTGTGTATAACTCACTACTTTAGTCAGTTCCGCAGTATTACA
AAAGGATGTCGCAAACGCTGTTTGCTCCTCTACAAAACAGACCTTAAAACCCTAAAGGCTTAAGTAGCAC
CCTCGCAAGCTCGGGCAAATCGCTGAATATTCCTTTTGTCTCCGACCATCAGGCACCTGAGTCGCTGTCT
TTTTCGTGACATTCAGTTCGCTGCGCTCACGGCTCTGGCAGTGAATGGGGGTAAATGGCACTACAGGCGC
CTTTTATGGATTCATGCAAGGAAACTACCCATAATACAAGAAAAGCCCGTCACGGGCTTCTCAGGGCGTT
TTATGGCGGGTCTGCTATGTGGTGCTATCTGACTTTTTGCTGTTCAGCAGTTCCTGCCCTCTGATTTTCC
AGTCTGACCACTTCGGATTATCCCGTGACAGGTCATTCAGACTGGCTAATGCACCCAGTAAGGCAGCGGT
ATCATCAACAGGCTTACCCGTCTTACTGTCCCTAGTGCTTGGATTCTCACCAATAAAAAACGCCCGGCGG
CAACCGAGCGTTCTGAACAAATCCAGATGGAGTTCTGAGGTCATTACTGGATCTATCAACAGGAGTCCAA
GCGAGCTCGTAAACTTGGTCTGACAGTTACCAATGCTTAATCAGTGAGGCACCTATCTCAGCGATCTGTC
TATTTCGTTCATCCATAGTTGCCTGACTCCCCGTCGTGTAGATAACTACGATACGGGAGGGCTTACCATC
TGGCCCCAGTGCTGCAATGATACCGCGAGACCCACGCTCACCGGCTCCAGATTTATCAGCAATAAACCAG
CCAGCCGGAAGGGCCGAGCGCAGAAGTGGTCCTGCAACTTTATCCGCCTCCATCCAGTCTATTAATTGTT
GCCGGGAAGCTAGAGTAAGTAGTTCGCCAGTTAATAGTTTGCGCAACGTTGTTGCCATTGCTACAGGCAT
CGTGGTGTCACGCTCGTCGTTTGGTATGGCTTCATTCAGCTCCGGTTCCCAACGATCAAGGCGAGTTACA
TGATCCCCCATGTTGTGCAAAAAAGCGGTTAGCTCCTTCGGTCCTCCGATCGTTGTCAGAAGTAAGTTGG
CCGCAGTGTTATCACTCATGGTTATGGCAGCACTGCATAATTCTCTTACTGTCATGCCATCCGTAAGATG
CTTTTCTGTGACTGGTGAGTACTCAACCAAGTCATTCTGAGAATAGTGTATGCGGCGACCGAGTTGCTCT
TGCCCGGCGTCAATACGGGATAATACCGCGCCACATAGCAGAACTTTAAAAGTGCTCATCATTGGAAAAC
GTTCTTCGGGGCGAAAACTCTCAAGGATCTTACCGCTGTTGAGATCCAGTTCGATGTAACCCACTCGTGC
ACCCAACTGATCTTCAGCATCTTTTACTTTCACCAGCGTTTCTGGGTGAGCAAAAACAGGAAGGCAAAAT
GCCGCAAAAAAGGGAATAAGGGCGACACGGAAATGTTGAATACTCATACTCTTCCTTTTTCAATATTATT
GAAGCATTTATCAGGGTTATTGTCTCATGAGCGGATACATATTTGAATGTATTTAGAAAAATAAACAAAT
AGGGGTTCCGCGCACATTTCCCATGGTGCCACCTGACGTCTAAGAAACCATTATTATCATGACATTAACC
TATAAAAATAGGCGTATCACGAGGCAGAATTTCAGATAAAAAAAATCCTTAGCTTTCGCTAAGGATGATT
TCTGGTTCCTTAAATTTTACTTTTGGTTACATATTTTTTCTTTTTGAAACCAAATCTTTATCTTTGTAGC
ACTTTCACGGTAGCGAAACGTTAGTTTGAATGGAAAGATGCCTGCAGGTGTCATAAAAAAAACCATGAGG
GTAATAAATAATGCGTAAAGGCGAAGAGCTGTTCACTGGTGTCGTCCCTATTCTGGTGGAACTGGATGGT
GATGTCAACGGTCATAAGTTTTCCGTGCGTGGCGAGGGTGAAGGTGACGCAACTAATGGTAAACTGACGC
TGAAGTTCATCTGTACTACTGGTAAACTGCCGGTACCTTGGCCGACTCTGGTAACGACGCTGACTTATGG
TGTTCAGTGCTTTGCTCGTTATCCGGACCATATGAAGCAGCATGACTTCTTCAAGTCCGCCATGCCGGAA
GGCTATGTGCAGGAACGCACGATTTCCTTTAAGGATGACGGCACGTACAAAACGCGTGCGGAAGTGAAAT
TTGAAGGCGATACCCTGGTAAACCGCATTGAGCTGAAAGGCATTGACTTTAAAGAAGACGGCAATATCCT
GGGCCATAAGCTGGAATACAATTTTAACAGCCACAATGTTTACATCACCGCCGATAAACAAAAAAATGGC
ATTAAAGCGAATTTTAAAATTCGCCACAACGTGGAGGATGGCAGCGTGCAGCTGGCTGATCACTACCAGC
AAAACACTCCAATCGGTGATGGTCCTGTTCTGCTGCCAGACAATCACTATCTGAGCACGCAAAGCGTTCT
GTCTAAAGATCCGAACGAGAAACGCGATCATATGGTTCTGCTGGAGTTCGTAACCGCAGCGGGCATCACG
CATGGTATGGATGAACTGTACAAATGATGAAGATCTCCAGGCATCAAATAAAACGAAAGGCTCAGTCGAA
AGACTGGGCCTTTCGTTTTATCTGTTGTTTGTCGGTGAACGCTCTCTACTAGAGTCACACTGGCTCACCT
TCGGGTGGGCCTTTCTGCGTTTATA
