Features (pLannotate 1.2.2; 10 found; start..end, strand, type, name):
      1..58      +  terminator     his operon terminator: This putative transcriptin terminator from the E. coli his operon has a 2-bp deletion introduced during synthesis. Its efficiency has not been determined.
    361..1311    -  CDS            Rep101: RepA protein needed for replication with the pSC101 origin; rep101
   1359..1581    -  rep_origin     pSC101 ori: low-copy replication origin that requires the Rep101 protein
   2073..2167    -  terminator     lambda t0 terminator: transcription terminator from phage lambda
   2197..3057    -  CDS            AmpR: β-lactamase; bla; confers resistance to ampicillin, carbenicillin, and related antibiotics
   3058..3162    -  promoter       AmpR promoter: bla
   3249..3292    -  terminator     bacterial terminator: putative bacterial transcription terminator
   3441..4154    +  CDS            superfolder GFP: GFP variant that folds robustly even when fused to poorly folded proteins (Pédelacq et al., 2006)
   4175..4246    +  terminator     rrnB T1 terminator: transcription terminator T1 from the E. coli rrnB gene
   4262..4289    +  terminator     T7Te terminator: phage T7 early transcription terminator
>Addgene plasmid #104334 | pRS52 | addgene full sequence | sequence record 201543 | Addgene NGS Result
TCCGGCAAAAAAGGGCAAGGTGTCACCACCCTGCCCTTTTTCTTTAAAACCGAAAAGATTACTTCGCGTT
ATGCAGGCTTCCTCGCTCACTGACTCGCTGCGCTCGGTCGTTCGGCTGCGGCGAGCGGTATCAGCTCACT
CAAAGGCGGTAATCTCGAGGTTACATTGTCGATCTGTTCATGGTGAACAGCTTTGAATGCACCAAAAACT
CGTAAAAGCTCTGATGTATCTATCTTTTTTACACCGTTTTCATCTGTGCATATGGACAGTTTTCCCTTTG
ATATGTAACGGTGAACAGTTGTTCTACTTTTGTTTGTTAGTCTTGATGCTTCACTGATAGATACAAGAGC
CATAAGAACCTCAGATCCTTCCGTATTTAGCCAGTATGTTCTCTAGTGTGGTTCGTTGTTTTTGCGTGAG
CCATGAGAACGAACCATTGAGATCATACTTACTTTGCATGTCACTCAAAAATTTTGCCTCAAAACTGGTG
AGCTGAATTTTTGCAGTTAAAGCATCGTGTAGTGTTTTTCTTAGTCCGTTATGTAGGTAGGAATCTGATG
TAATGGTTGTTGGTATTTTGTCACCATTCATTTTTATCTGGTTGTTCTCAAGTTCGGTTACGAGATCCAT
TTGTCTATCTAGTTCAACTTGGAAAATCAACGTATCAGTCGGGCGGCCTCGCTTATCAACCACCAATTTC
ATATTGCTGTAAGTGTTTAAATCTTTACTTATTGGTTTCAAAACCCATTGGTTAAGCCTTTTAAACTCAT
GGTAGTTATTTTCAAGCATTAACATGAACTTAAATTCATCAAGGCTAATCTCTATATTTGCCTTGTGAGT
TTTCTTTTGTGTTAGTTCTTTTAATAACCACTCATAAATCCTCATAGAGTATTTGTTTTCAAAAGACTTA
ACATGTTCCAGATTATATTTTATGAATTTTTTTAACTGGAAAAGATAAGGCAATATCTCTTCACTAAAAA
CTAATTCTAATTTTTCGCTTGAGAACTTGGCATAGTTTGTCCACTGGAAAATCTCAAAGCCTTTAACCAA
AGGATTCCTGATTTCCACAGTTCTCGTCATCAGCTCTCTGGTTGCTTTAGCTAATACACCATAAGCATTT
TCCCTACTGATGTTCATCATCTGAGCGTATTGGTTATAAGTGAACGATACCGTCCGTTCTTTCCTTGTAG
GGTTTTCAATCGTGGGGTTGAGTAGTGCCACACAGCATAAAATTAGCTTGGTTTCATGCTCCGTTAAGTC
ATAGCGACTAATCGCTAGTTCATTTGCTTTGAAAACAACTAATTCAGACATACATCTCAATTGGTCTAGG
TGATTTTAATCACTATACCAATTGAGATGGGCTAGTCAATGATAATTACATGTCCTTTTCCTTTGAGTTG
TGGGTATCTGTAAATTCTGCTAGACCTTTGCTGGAAAACTTGTAAATTCTGCTAGACCCTCTGTAAATTC
CGCTAGACCTTTGTGTGTTTTTTTTGTTTATATTCAAGTGGTTATAATTTATAGAATAAAGAAAGAATAA
AAAAAGATAAAAAGAATAGATCCCAGCCCTGTGTATAACTCACTACTTTAGTCAGTTCCGCAGTATTACA
AAAGGATGTCGCAAACGCTGTTTGCTCCTCTACAAAACAGACCTTAAAACCCTAAAGGCTTAAGTAGCAC
CCTCGCAAGCTCGGGCAAATCGCTGAATATTCCTTTTGTCTCCGACCATCAGGCACCTGAGTCGCTGTCT
TTTTCGTGACATTCAGTTCGCTGCGCTCACGGCTCTGGCAGTGAATGGGGGTAAATGGCACTACAGGCGC
CTTTTATGGATTCATGCAAGGAAACTACCCATAATACAAGAAAAGCCCGTCACGGGCTTCTCAGGGCGTT
TTATGGCGGGTCTGCTATGTGGTGCTATCTGACTTTTTGCTGTTCAGCAGTTCCTGCCCTCTGATTTTCC
AGTCTGACCACTTCGGATTATCCCGTGACAGGTCATTCAGACTGGCTAATGCACCCAGTAAGGCAGCGGT
ATCATCAACAGGCTTACCCGTCTTACTGTCCCTAGTGCTTGGATTCTCACCAATAAAAAACGCCCGGCGG
CAACCGAGCGTTCTGAACAAATCCAGATGGAGTTCTGAGGTCATTACTGGATCTATCAACAGGAGTCCAA
GCGAGCTCGTAAACTTGGTCTGACAGTTACCAATGCTTAATCAGTGAGGCACCTATCTCAGCGATCTGTC
TATTTCGTTCATCCATAGTTGCCTGACTCCCCGTCGTGTAGATAACTACGATACGGGAGGGCTTACCATC
TGGCCCCAGTGCTGCAATGATACCGCGAGACCCACGCTCACCGGCTCCAGATTTATCAGCAATAAACCAG
CCAGCCGGAAGGGCCGAGCGCAGAAGTGGTCCTGCAACTTTATCCGCCTCCATCCAGTCTATTAATTGTT
GCCGGGAAGCTAGAGTAAGTAGTTCGCCAGTTAATAGTTTGCGCAACGTTGTTGCCATTGCTACAGGCAT
CGTGGTGTCACGCTCGTCGTTTGGTATGGCTTCATTCAGCTCCGGTTCCCAACGATCAAGGCGAGTTACA
TGATCCCCCATGTTGTGCAAAAAAGCGGTTAGCTCCTTCGGTCCTCCGATCGTTGTCAGAAGTAAGTTGG
CCGCAGTGTTATCACTCATGGTTATGGCAGCACTGCATAATTCTCTTACTGTCATGCCATCCGTAAGATG
CTTTTCTGTGACTGGTGAGTACTCAACCAAGTCATTCTGAGAATAGTGTATGCGGCGACCGAGTTGCTCT
TGCCCGGCGTCAATACGGGATAATACCGCGCCACATAGCAGAACTTTAAAAGTGCTCATCATTGGAAAAC
GTTCTTCGGGGCGAAAACTCTCAAGGATCTTACCGCTGTTGAGATCCAGTTCGATGTAACCCACTCGTGC
ACCCAACTGATCTTCAGCATCTTTTACTTTCACCAGCGTTTCTGGGTGAGCAAAAACAGGAAGGCAAAAT
GCCGCAAAAAAGGGAATAAGGGCGACACGGAAATGTTGAATACTCATACTCTTCCTTTTTCAATATTATT
GAAGCATTTATCAGGGTTATTGTCTCATGAGCGGATACATATTTGAATGTATTTAGAAAAATAAACAAAT
AGGGGTTCCGCGCACATTTCCCATGGTGCCACCTGACGTCTAAGAAACCATTATTATCATGACATTAACC
TATAAAAATAGGCGTATCACGAGGCAGAATTTCAGATAAAAAAAATCCTTAGCTTTCGCTAAGGATGATT
TCTGGTTCCTTAAATTTTACTTTTGGTTACATATTTTTTCTTTTTGAAACCAAATCTTTATCTTTGTAGC
ACTTTCACGGTAGCGAAACGTTAGTTTGAATGGAAAGATGCCTGCAGGTGTCATAAAAAAAACCATGAGG
GTAATAAATAATGCGTAAAGGCGAAGAGCTGTTCACTGGTGTCGTCCCTATTCTGGTGGAACTGGATGGT
GATGTCAACGGTCATAAGTTTTCCGTGCGTGGCGAGGGTGAAGGTGACGCAACTAATGGTAAACTGACGC
TGAAGTTCATCTGTACTACTGGTAAACTGCCGGTACCTTGGCCGACTCTGGTAACGACGCTGACTTATGG
TGTTCAGTGCTTTGCTCGTTATCCGGACCATATGAAGCAGCATGACTTCTTCAAGTCCGCCATGCCGGAA
GGCTATGTGCAGGAACGCACGATTTCCTTTAAGGATGACGGCACGTACAAAACGCGTGCGGAAGTGAAAT
TTGAAGGCGATACCCTGGTAAACCGCATTGAGCTGAAAGGCATTGACTTTAAAGAAGACGGCAATATCCT
GGGCCATAAGCTGGAATACAATTTTAACAGCCACAATGTTTACATCACCGCCGATAAACAAAAAAATGGC
ATTAAAGCGAATTTTAAAATTCGCCACAACGTGGAGGATGGCAGCGTGCAGCTGGCTGATCACTACCAGC
AAAACACTCCAATCGGTGATGGTCCTGTTCTGCTGCCAGACAATCACTATCTGAGCACGCAAAGCGTTCT
GTCTAAAGATCCGAACGAGAAACGCGATCATATGGTTCTGCTGGAGTTCGTAACCGCAGCGGGCATCACG
CATGGTATGGATGAACTGTACAAATGATGAAGATCTCCAGGCATCAAATAAAACGAAAGGCTCAGTCGAA
AGACTGGGCCTTTCGTTTTATCTGTTGTTTGTCGGTGAACGCTCTCTACTAGAGTCACACTGGCTCACCT
TCGGGTGGGCCTTTCTGCGTTTATA
